>Addgene plasmid #70468 | R777-E184 Hs.PIN1-nostop | depositor full sequence | sequence record 125917 | Full Sequence
TTAACGCTAGCATGGATGTTTTCCCAGTCACGACGTTGTAAAACGACGGCCAGTCTTAAAATTCGAGCTC
GGTCCGAGGATCCGAAATAATGATTTTATTTTGACTGATAGTGACCTGTTCGTTGCAACAAATTGATAAG
CAATGCTTTTTTATAATGCCAACTTTGTACAAAAAAGTTGGCACCATGGCGGACGAGGAGAAGCTGCCGC
CCGGCTGGGAGAAGCGCATGAGCCGCAGCTCAGGCCGAGTGTACTACTTCAACCACATCACTAACGCCAG
CCAGTGGGAGCGGCCCAGCGGCAACAGCAGCAGTGGTGGCAAAAACGGGCAGGGGGAGCCTGCCAGGGTC
CGCTGCTCGCACCTGCTGGTGAAGCACAGCCAGTCACGGCGGCCCTCGTCCTGGCGGCAGGAGAAGATCA
CCCGGACCAAGGAGGAGGCCCTGGAGCTGATCAACGGCTACATCCAGAAGATCAAGTCGGGAGAGGAGGA
CTTTGAGTCTCTGGCCTCACAGTTCAGCGACTGCAGCTCAGCCAAGGCCAGGGGAGACCTGGGTGCCTTC
AGCAGAGGTCAGATGCAGAAGCCATTTGAAGACGCCTCGTTTGCGCTGCGGACGGGGGAGATGAGCGGGC
CCGTGTTCACGGATTCCGGCATCCACATCATCCTCCGCACTGAGTCAACTTTCTTGTACAAAGTTGGCAT
TATAGGAAAGCATTGCTTATCAATTTGTTGCAACGAACAGGTCACTATCAGTCAAAATAAAATCATTATT
TGCATGCAAGCTTAGATCCTCTAGACCAGCCAGGACAGAAATGCCTCGACTTCGCTGCTACCCAAGGTTG
CCGGGTGACGCACACCGTGGAAACGGATGAAGGCACGAACCCAGTGGACATAAGCCTGTTCGGTTCGTAA
GCTGTAATGCAAGTAGCGTATGCGCTCACGCAACTGGTCCAGAACCTTGACCGAACGCAGCGGTGGTAAC
GGCGCAGTGGCGGTTTTCATGGCTTGTTATGACTGTTTTTTTGGGGTACAGTCTATGCCTCGGGCATCCA
AGCAGCAAGCGCGTTACGCCGTGGGTCGATGTTTGATGTTATGGAGCAGCAACGATGTTACGCAGCAGGG
CAGTCGCCCTAAAACAAAGTTAAACATTATGAGGGAAGCGGTGATCGCCGAAGTATCGACTCAACTATCA
GAGGTAGTTGGCGTCATCGAGCGCCATCTCGAACCGACGTTGCTGGCCGTACATTTGTACGGCTCCGCAG
TGGATGGCGGCCTGAAGCCACACAGTGATATTGATTTGCTGGTTACGGTGACCGTAAGGCTTGATGAAAC
AACGCGGCGAGCTTTGATCAACGACCTTTTGGAAACTTCGGCTTCCCCTGGAGAGAGCGAGATTCTCCGC
GCTGTAGAAGTCACCATTGTTGTGCACGACGACATCATTCCGTGGCGTTATCCAGCTAAGCGCGAACTGC
AATTTGGAGAATGGCAGCGCAATGACATTCTTGCAGGTATCTTCGAGCCAGCCACGATCGACATTGATCT
GGCTATCTTGCTGACAAAAGCAAGAGAACATAGCGTTGCCTTGGTAGGTCCAGCGGCGGAGGAACTCTTT
GATCCGGTTCCTGAACAGGATCTATTTGAGGCGCTAAATGAAACCTTAACGCTATGGAACTCGCCGCCCG
ACTGGGCTGGCGATGAGCGAAATGTAGTGCTTACGTTGTCCCGCATTTGGTACAGCGCAGTAACCGGCAA
AATCGCGCCGAAGGATGTCGCTGCCGACTGGGCAATGGAGCGCCTGCCGGCCCAGTATCAGCCCGTCATA
CTTGAAGCTAGACAGGCTTATCTTGGACAAGAAGAAGATCGCTTGGCCTCGCGCGCAGATCAGTTGGAAG
AATTTGTCCACTACGTGAAAGGCGAGATCACCAAGGTAGTCGGCAAATAACCCTCGAGCCACCCATGACC
AAAATCCCTTAACGTGAGTTACGCGTCGTTCCACTGAGCGTCAGACCCCGTAGAAAAGATCAAAGGATCT
TCTTGAGATCCTTTTTTTCTGCGCGTAATCTGCTGCTTGCAAACAAAAAAACCACCGCTACCAGCGGTGG
TTTGTTTGCCGGATCAAGAGCTACCAACTCTTTTTCCGAAGGTAACTGGCTTCAGCAGAGCGCAGATACC
AAATACTGTCCTTCTAGTGTAGCCGTAGTTAGGCCACCACTTCAAGAACTCTGTAGCACCGCCTACATAC
CTCGCTCTGCTAATCCTGTTACCAGTGGCTGCTGCCAGTGGCGATAAGTCGTGTCTTACCGGGTTGGACT
CAAGACGATAGTTACCGGATAAGGCGCAGCGGTCGGGCTGAACGGGGGGTTCGTGCACACAGCCCAGCTT
GGAGCGAACGACCTACACCGAACTGAGATACCTACAGCGTGAGCATTGAGAAAGCGCCACGCTTCCCGAA
GGGAGAAAGGCGGACAGGTATCCGGTAAGCGGCAGGGTCGGAACAGGAGAGCGCACGAGGGAGCTTCCAG
GGGGAAACGCCTGGTATCTTTATAGTCCTGTCGGGTTTCGCCACCTCTGACTTGAGCGTCGATTTTTGTG
ATGCTCGTCAGGGGGGCGGAGCCTATGGAAAAACGCCAGCAACGCGGCCTTTTTACGGTTCCTGGCCTTT
TGCTGGCCTTTTGCTCACATGTTCTTTCCTGCGTTATCCCCTGATTCTGTGGATAACCGTATTACCGCCT
TTGAGTGAGCTGATACCGCTCGCCGCAGCCGAACGACCGAGCGCAGCGAGTCAGTGAGCGAGGAAGCGGA
AGAGCGCCCAATACGCAAACCGCCTCTCCCCGCGCGTTGGCCGATTCATTAATGCAGCTGGCACGACAGG
TTTCCCGACTGGAAAGCGGGCAGTGAGCGCAACGCAATTAATACGCGTACCGCTAGCCAGGAAGAGTTTG
TAGAAACGCAAAAAGGCCATCCGTCAGGATGGCCTTCTGCTTAGTTTGATGCCTGGCAGTTTATGGCGGG
CGTCCTGCCCGCCACCCTCCGGGCCGTTGCTTCACAACGTTCAAATCCGCTCCCGGCGGATTTGTCCTAC
TCAGGAGAGCGTTCACCGACAAACAACAGATAAAACGAAAGGCCCAGTCTTCCGACTGAGCCTTTCGTTT
TATTTGATGCCTGGCAGTTCCCTACTCTCGCG
Features (pLannotate 1.2.2; 11 found; start..end, strand, type, name):
     18..54      -  CDS            lacZα (fragment): LacZα fragment of β-galactosidase; lacZ fragment
     85..180     +  protein_bind   attL3: mutant version of attL; recombination site for the Gateway® LR reaction LR Clonase™
    186..674     +  CDS            PIN1: PIN1_HUMAN - Experimental evidence at protein level: Swiss-Prot protein existence level 1. Peptidyl-prolyl cis/trans isomerase (PPIase) that binds to and isomerizes specific phosphorylated Ser/Thr-Pro (pSer/Thr-Pro) motifs (PubMed:21497122, PubMed:23623683, PubMed:29686383). By inducing conformational changes in a subset of phosphorylated proteins, acts as a molecular switch in multiple cellular processes (PubMed:21497122, PubMed:22033920, PubMed:23623683). Displays a preference for acidic residues located N-terminally to the proline bond to be isomerized. Regulates mitosis presumably by inter
    679..772     -  protein_bind   attL2 (fragment): mutant version of attL; recombination site for the Gateway® LR reaction LR Clonase™
    887..910     +  promoter       Pc promoter (fragment): intI1 (promoter lies within the coding sequence); class 1 integron promoter
   1086..1142    +  CDS            GmR (fragment): gentamycin acetyltransferase; aacC1; confers resistance to gentamycin
   1149..1940    +  CDS            SmR: aminoglycoside adenylyltransferase (Murphy, 1985); aadA; confers resistance to spectinomycin and streptomycin
   2033..2621    +  rep_origin     ori: high-copy-number ColE1/pMB1/pBR322/pUC origin of replication
   2804..2896    +  CDS            lacI (fragment): lac repressor; lacI; The lac repressor binds to the lac operator to inhibit transcription in E. coli. This inhibition can be relieved by adding lactose or isopropyl-β-D-thiogalactopyranoside (IPTG).
   2951..2978    -  terminator     rrnB T2 terminator: transcription terminator T2 from the E. coli rrnB gene
   3110..3153    +  terminator     rrnB T1 terminator: Escherichia coli rrnB; transcription terminator T1 from the E. coli rrnB gene
