[The description below was written by a language model from this plasmid's Addgene catalogue record and pLannotate feature annotations shown in this document.]
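Description:
R777-E184 Hs.PIN1-nostop is a Gateway entry clone built on the pDonor-255 backbone and carrying the open reading frame of human PIN1 (reference transcript NM_006221.3). The full plasmid is about 3.2 kb. It is maintained in E. coli as a high-copy plasmid through a ColE1/pUC-type origin and is selected with spectinomycin via the aadA (SmR) aminoglycoside adenylyltransferase gene. That gene sits downstream of a fragment of the class 1 integron Pc promoter. Short annotated remnants of lacZα, lacI and a gentamicin resistance gene appear to be non-functional backbone leftovers. The rrnB T1 and T2 terminators lie upstream of the cloning region, where they would be expected to shield the insert from read-through transcription.

The 489 bp PIN1 coding sequence is flanked by attL recombination sites. The automated annotation labels the upstream site as attL3 and the downstream site as a partial attL2. PIN1 encodes a peptidyl-prolyl cis/trans isomerase that acts on phosphorylated Ser/Thr-Pro motifs and so serves as a conformational switch in processes such as mitotic regulation. The ORF was cloned without its stop codon, so translation can continue through the downstream att site into a C-terminal tag or fusion partner supplied by the recipient vector. The entry clone has no annotated promoter positioned to express the insert. It is intended as a source plasmid from which PIN1 is moved by LR Clonase recombination into Gateway destination vectors, and those vectors provide the promoter, tags and host-specific elements needed for expression.
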