Addgene plasmid #70468: R777-E184 Hs.PIN1-nostop
Purpose: Gateway ORF clone of human PIN1 [NM_006221.3] without stop codon (for C-terminal fusions)
Depositing lab: Dominic Esposito. Depositing organization: National Cancer Institute (NCI).
Backbone
  Vector backbone: pDonor-255
  Backbone size w/o insert (bp): 2693
  Vector type: Gateway Entry Clone
Growth in bacteria
  Bacterial resistance: Spectinomycin, 50 μg/mL
  Growth temperature: 37°C
  Growth strain: DH10B
  Copy number: High Copy
Gene/Insert
  Gene/Insert name: PIN1 (alt name: NM_006221.3)
  Species: H. sapiens (human)
  Insert size (bp): 489
  Entrez Gene: PIN1 (a.k.a. DOD, UBL5)
  Cloning method: Gateway Cloning
  Sequencing primers: 5′ M13F 23-mer (5'-CCCAGTCACGACGTTGTAAAACG); 3′ attLR 23-mer (5'-TAACATCAGAGATTTTGAGACAC)
Terms and licenses: Academic/Nonprofit Terms; Industry Terms: Not Available to Industry
How to cite: R777-E184 Hs.PIN1-nostop was a gift from Dominic Esposito (Addgene plasmid # 70468 ; http://n2t.net/addgene:70468 ; RRID:Addgene_70468)
