>Addgene plasmid #70468 | R777-E184 Hs.PIN1-nostop | addgene partial sequence | sequence record 133413 | pCR8_R1 5'-cgaaccgaacaggcttatgt-3'
TCACCCGGCAACCTTGGGTAGCAGCGAAGTCGAGGCATTTCTGTCCTGGCTGGTCTAGAGGATCTAAGCT
TGCATGCAAATAATGATTTTATTTTGACTGATAGTGACCTGTTCGTTGCAACAAATTGATAAGCAATGCT
TTCCTATAATGCCAACTTTGTACAAGAAAGTTGACTCAGTGCGGAGGATGATGTGGATGCCGGAATCCGT
GAACACGGGCCCGCTCATCTCCCCCGTCCGCAGCGCAAACGAGGCGTCTTCAAATGGCTTCTGCATCTGA
CCTCTGCTGAAGGCACCCAGGTCTCCCCTGGCCTTGGCTGAGCTGCAGTCGCTGAACTGTGAGGCCAGAG
ACTCAAAGTCCTCCTCTCCCGACTTGATCTTCTGGATGTAGCCGTTGATCAGCTCCAGGGCCTCCTCCTT
GGTCCGGGTGATCTTCTCCTGCCGCCAGGACGAGGGCCGCCGTGACTGGCTGTGCTTCACCAGCAGGTGC
GAGCAGCGGACCCTGGCAGGCTCCCCCTGCCCGTTTTTGCCACCACTGCTGCTGTTGCCGCTGGGCCGCT
CCCACTGGCTGGCGTTAGTGATGTGGTTGAAGTAGTACACTCGGCCTGAGCTGCGGCTCATGCGCTTCTC
CCAGCCGGGCGGCAGCTTCTCCTCGTCCGCCATGGTGCCAACTTTTTTGTACAAAGTTGGCATTA
